>Addgene plasmid #249264 | mEmerald-myo1e | addgene full sequence | sequence record 500746 | Addgene NGS Result
AAAAAAAATTAGTCAGCCATGGGGCGGAGAATGGGCGGAACTGGGCGGAGTTAGGGGCGGGATGGGCGGA
GTTAGGGGCGGGACTATGGTTGCTGACTAATTGAGATGCATGCTTTGCATACTTCTGCCTGCTGGGGAGC
CTGGGGACTTTCCACACCTGGTTGCTGACTAATTGAGATGCATGCTTTGCATACTTCTGCCTGCTGGGGA
GCCTGGGGACTTTCCACACCCTAACTGACACACATTCCACAGCTGGTTCTTTCCGCCTCAGGACTCTTCC
TTTTTCAATATTATTGAAGCATTTATCAGGGTTATTGTCTCATGAGCGGATACATATTTGAATGTATTTA
GAAAAATAAACAAATAGGGGTTCCGCGCACATTTCCCCGAAAAGTGCCACCTG
[124 nt withheld, positions 404-527]
C
[91 nt withheld, positions 529-619]
A
[49 nt withheld, positions 621-669]
CCTTTGACGTTGGAGTCCACGTTCTTT
[37 nt withheld, positions 697-733]
ACCCTATCTCGGTCTATTCTTTTGATTTATAAGGGATTTTGCCGATTTCGGCCTATTGGTTAAAAAATGA
GCTGATTTAACAAAAATTTAACGCGAATTTTAACAAAATATTAACGCTTACAATTTACGCGTTAAGATAC
ATTGATGAGTTTGGACAAACCACAACTAGAATGCAGTGAAAAAAATGCTTTATTTGTGAAATTTGTGATG
CTATTGCTTTATTTGTAACCATTATAAGCTGCAATAAACAAGTTAACAACAACAATTGCATTCATTTTAT
GTTTCAGGTTCAGGGGGAGGTGTGGGAGGTTTTTTAAAGCAAGTAAAACCTCTACAAATGTGGTATGGCT
GATTATGATCAGTTATCTAGATCCGGTGGATCCTCAGATCTTGGTCACATAGTTGTTGGGGAACAGGCCC
TGCTTGCCTCGTAGTCGACCCGTCCACCAGCCAGAAGGATCTTCTTTGATAATATCAATAATGTCATTGG
CATTAAAGCTGAGTTCGTCTGTGTCCTGAGCGTCATAGGCATACAAAGCCTTGCACTGTGGCACCTGAGG
CTTGGGCTTGGGCTGGGGCTTGGGTCTGCCCCCTGCTGGGGGAGGCCGACTGGTTGTTTGTCTCCTGACC
CCTGCAGCTCCCTGGTCCGGGACCTTGAGGAAATCCAGGCTCTCTGGCGTCTGTGACACTCGGTCTGAAC
TGGTAGACTGCTGCCGAGGCAAGGGCGGGCGGGCCATGGAGGTGTACAGGCTTTTCTGATTGGACCTCTG
GCTTCCAGGAGCATGGGGATATGGCACATACTGGTTTCTGATGACTCCGTTCTGATGGTATCCTGGGGGA
GGAGGGGCAGCTCTCACTGGGTAGTTGGCATTTTGAGTCCCACTGGAATAACCTGTATTTTGGGTAGTGT
TCCTTCTGGTAGGACGGGAGTTCTTGGGCAGTCCAGGTCCGATGCTGACCTGCAGCACTTTGTTACTGGG
CTTGAGGACAGCCAGGTCCCCAAACCCTTGGTGGAACTGCACTTGCCGGGAGCCCCCCGCACTCCAGGGG
CCCCAGTTTTCCTTTTTCAACTTCAGTTCAAGCGTATTGCTGAATTTCAGAGGTAGTTGCTTCTGGGTCT
TCTCCTCGTAACGCTTTGCTAAGAGGCTTAGGAATTCAGTTTTGAAGACAGATTCAAGCAAACTGTCATA
CTCTTGCTCATGGAGAATAAAAATGTCATCCTGCATAGTACTGAGGGACACAGACAAGATCCGTTCTATC
TCGATTTTCCGCTTCAGGACTTCTTTCACCAGGCCCTTGTCTGGGCCCTGTTTGACTTTTTCTCGTCCGA
TTAAGTACAAGCACTTTGGGGTAAGGAGCAGGTCTCGCTTTACACCCTTGAACCTCCTGTCATACTTGGT
GACTGTGTCTGCGAAATCAATCCTCTCCCTCTTGCCCACGAACTGCTGGAGTTCTGGGTGCTCTTCCATC
CCAATATAATCCCCTATAAAGTTCCTGTTAATACTGTTTCTCCTTCTCTCCTTCTTGTTCAATAAGAGGT
CTGAGGCTTCTTCTCTCATTTGAACGTATTTCTTCCGGGCCACGAATTTCCTCCATGATTTCTGTATCAC
TCGAGCATACCCATCATACTTTCTCTCTCTCATCTCTTCTAAAAGAAATAGAGACTCGGGGGCTTTGATG
AACACTTTACTCCTCCCCAGCTGGAACTGGTCGCTGTCCATGTTGACCGACTGCAGCAGGTGCAGGACGC
CTTGCTTCTCCTCTCCCTGCCAAGAAGGCCAGGTGGCTTTGGTCAGAATGGCGTACCTCTGTAGGAATTT
TTGGAAGATGCGCCGATAGGCATAGCCAGCTCTTCTCACTCGAATGTTCTCTTTCAGACCCAAATATTCG
ACTTGATGCTTTACCCTGCTTTCCTCCCAGTCTCTGGGCTTCTTGGTTTCGTTTGGCTTGATGCAGCGAA
TGTAGTGGGGCGTACATTTCATCAGGGTGCTCACAAGGTCATTGGCTTGTTTCTTTATTTTGCTTCCGGC
AGTAGTTGGGCGCCCTTTCTTGTCAGCCTGCAGATTTTCCGGAAATAAAGACTTTATGAAAGGCAGCTCG
CTGCTCTGCATAAGCTCGATGAGATCCATAAAAAGCACATCCCGGTTCCTTTCACAAAAGCCATCCATGT
CATAGGATACCTTCCCAGCATAATGATGAATGATGAAGCCTTGGTTCCAACTGTTGAAGTGCTCATGACT
CCCAATCTGCATCTGAAGTTTCTGGAGCAGCGTCTGATCTGCCCCCTCACCCACCGCATGCATCGTGGCG
CACACGTCATCCAGGATGCTCATGATGCCAGGAGGGTTCACTTTGTTCTCTATGAGGTCACATACGATTT
TATTATTAAAGTACTCAATGGGTGTCCATCTTATTCCCTCTTGAACATATTCTTCCTGTTCTGCCTTTAA
TGTCAGTTCAATAAAAATCTGCTGCAGTTTTTCATTAACAAAATTGATACAAAACTGTTCAAAGCCATTT
TTCTGGAATATTTCAAAGCCATAGATGTCTAGGACGCCAATGTTGTATTCTTCATGGTCTTTCTCCATGG
CTTTATTGATGGAATCTACCAAGAAATCAAAGACCCGGGCGTGCAGGGCCTTGGCGAGCGCATCCCGGGT
GTAACAGGCCTGCTCTACGTTGAGGGTCACGTGGATGGATTCAGATTTGCCTCCCCACTTGCTATCCATC
TGCCGGCTTGTTAGCTTTTCTTTCAACCGGTCCTGGTTTATCCCTAGCAGATATGCAGGAAAAGCTAAAA
ACTCTTCACTCTCCACAGCCGCGTAGTTGCCAACTTCTTTGAAGCTGATGTTTCCCAGGTGGAGAATACC
CGCCACTATCTGCAACACCAGCGTTTGCTCTTCTGCAAAGATCCCAATCACATTCATGGCGTGCAGAGTT
TCCTGAAACTCCCGCCTGTCGTCAATGTCATCAACCTTGTATGAGCCCGAGAGGCTCAGGTAGTAATAAT
AGTCCATGCTGGTGATGCCAAGGCTGTGTTTCTGCTCTGCAGAGGCGCCCTCGATGAGCTGGTAAAATAT
GTGAAAACTCCGCTCTCCTGGGTTCCTCATCACCACCCTAGATTTTTCCAGAAGGAAGTTGGAGATCTTT
CCACCATCTGGTTCCCCACCTGGACTGAACTGGATTTCAAAGTATTTTCCAAATCGGCTGGAGTTGTTGT
TCCGGACGGTCTTGGCGTTCCCGAAGGCCTCCAGCAGCGGGTTGGACTGCAGGATAATGTCCTTCACGTG
CTGGACTTTGGTCCCTCCTCCAGACACTCTGGAGATGTAGCTCATGATATATTTGGCAGCCACTGTTTTT
CCAGCACCACTTTCACCACTGATAATGACGCACTGGTTCTCTCTGTCAATGATCATGTTTCTGTACATAT
TATCTGCAAGGGCATAGATATGTGGTGGGTTTTCATACTGTGCCGCTCCTTGGTACATTTCAATTTCCTT
TTCCCCAAAATATGGCATCTGCTTGAAAGGGTTGACTGAGATTAATACAGATCCTATATATGTAAAAATG
TAGTCATCCATGTATCTCTTCTTCAGATTCTCCACGATGGAGTTCTCTGTGATCTTGGACAGTAGCACCA
TGTCGTCCACACCACTGTGCTTGACATTGTGGCTTTGCCAGTGGTACTGGTAGACACCTTTGCTTCCCAT
AGATCTGAGTCCGGACTTGTACAGCTCGTCCATGCCGAGAGTGATCCCGGCGGCGGTCACGAACTCCAGC
AGGACCATGTGATCGCGCTTCTCGTTGGGGTCTTTGCTCAGCTTGGACTGGGTGCTCAGGTAGTGGTTGT
CGGGCAGCAGCACGGGGCCGTCGCCGATGGGGGTGTTCTGCTGGTAGTGGTCGGCGAGCTGCACGCTGCC
GTCCTCGATGTTGTGGCGGGTCTTGAAGTTCACCTTGATGCCGTTCTTCTGCTTGTCGGCGGTGATATAG
ACCTTGTGGCTGTTGTAGTTGTACTCCAGCTTGTGCCCCAGGATGTTGCCGTCCTCCTTGAAGTCGATGC
CCTTCAGCTCGATGCGGTTCACCAGGGTGTCGCCCTCGAACTTCACCTCGGCGCGGGTCTTGTAGTTGCC
GTCGTCCTTGAAGAAGATGGTGCGCTCCTGGACGTAGCCTTCGGGCATGGCGGACTTGAAGAAGTCGTGC
TGCTTCATGTGGTCGGGGTAGCGGGCGAAGCACTGCACGCCGTAGGTCAAGGTGGTCACGAGGGTGGGCC
AGGGCACGGGCAGCTTGCCGGTGGTGCAGATGAACTTCAGGGTCAGCTTGCCGTAGGTGGCATCGCCCTC
GCCCTCGCCGGACACGCTGAACTTGTGGCCGTTTACGTCGCCGTCCAGCTCGACCAGGATGGGCACCACC
CCGGTGAACAGCTCCTCGCCCTTGCTCACCATGGTGGCGACCGGTAGCGCTAGCGGATCTGACGGTTCAC
TAAACCAGCTCTGCTTATATAGACCTCCCACCGTACACGCCTACCGCCCATTTGCGTCAATGGGGCGGAG
TTGTTACGACATTTTGGAAAGTCCCGTTGATTTTGGTGCCAAAACAAACTCCCATTGACGTCAATGGGGT
GGAGACTTGGAAATCCCCGTGAGTCAAACCGCTATCCACGCCCATTGATGTACTGCCAAAACCGCATCAC
CATGGTAATAGCGATGACTAATACGTAGATGTACTGCCAAGTAGGAAAGTCCCATAAGGTCATGTACTGG
GCATAATGCCAGGCGGGCCATTTACCGTCATTGACGTCAATAGGGGGCGTACTTGGCATATGATACACTT
GATGTACTGCCAAGTGGGCAGTTTACCGTAAATACTCCACCCATTGACGTCAATGGAAAGTCCCTATTGG
CGTTACTATGGGAACATACGTCATTATTGACGTCAATGGGCGGGGGTCGTTGGGCGGTCAGCCAGGCGGG
CCATTTACCGTAAGTTATGTAACGCGGAACTCCATATATGGGCTATGAACTAATGACCCCGTAATTGATT
ACTATTAATAACTAATGCATGGCGGTAATACGGTTATCCACAGAATCAGGGGATAACGCAGGAAAGAACA
TGTGAGCAAAAGGCCAGCAAAAGGCCAGGAACCGTAAAAAGGCCGCGTTGCTGGCGTTTTTCCATAGGCT
CCGCCCCCCTGACGAGCATCACAAAAATCGACGCTCAAGTCAGAGGTGGCGAAACCCGACAGGACTATAA
AGATACCAGGCGTTTCCCCCTGGAAGCTCCCTCGTGCGCTCTCCTGTTCCGACCCTGCCGCTTACCGGAT
ACCTGTCCGCCTTTCTCCCTTCGGGAAGCGTGGCGCTTTCTCATAGCTCACGCTGTAGGTATCTCAGTTC
GGTGTAGGTCGTTCGCTCCAAGCTGGGCTGTGTGCACGAACCCCCCGTTCAGCCCGACCGCTGCGCCTTA
TCCGGTAACTATCGTCTTGAGTCCAACCCGGTAAGACACGACTTATCGCCACTGGCAGCAGCCACTGGTA
ACAGGATTAGCAGAGCGAGGTATGTAGGCGGTGCTACAGAGTTCTTGAAGTGGTGGCCTAACTACGGCTA
CACTAGAAGAACAGTATTTGGTATCTGCGCTCTGCTGAAGCCAGTTACCTTCGGAAAAAGAGTTGGTAGC
TCTTGATCCGGCAAACAAACCACCGCTGGTAGCGGTGGTTTTTTTGTTTGCAAGCAGCAGATTACGCGCA
GAAAAAAAGGATCTCAAGAAGATCCTTTGATCTTTTCTACGGGGTCTGACGCTCAGTGGAACGAAAACTC
ACGTTAAGGGATTTTGGTCATGAGATTATCAAAAAGGATCTTCACCTAGATCCTTTTAAATTAAAAATGA
AGTTTTAAATCAATCTAAAGTATATATGAGTAACCTGAGGCTATGGCAGGGCCTGCCGCCCCGACGTTGG
CTGCGAGCCCTGGGCCTTCACCCGAACTTGGGGGGTGGGGTGGGGAAAAGGAAGAAACGCGGGCGTATTG
GCCCCAATGGGGTCTCGGTGGGGTATCGACAGAGTGCCAGCCCTGGGACCGAACCCCGCGTTTATGAACA
AACGACCCAACACCGTGCGTTTTATTCTGTCTTTTTATTGCCGTCATAGCGCGGGTTCCTTCCGGTATTG
TCTCCTTCCGTGTTTCAGTTAGCCTCCCCCTAGGGTGGGCGAAGAACTCCAGCATGAGATCCCCGCGCTG
GAGGATCATCCAGCCGGCGTCCCGGAAAACGATTCCGAAGCCCAACCTTTCATAGAAGGCGGCGGTGGAA
TCGAAATCTCGTGATGGCAGGTTGGGCGTCGCTTGGTCGGTCATTTCGAACCCCAGAGTCCCGCTCAGAA
GAACTCGTCAAGAAGGCGATAGAAGGCGATGCGCTGCGAATCGGGAGCGGCGATACCGTAAAGCACGAGG
AAGCGGTCAGCCCATTCGCCGCCAAGCTCTTCAGCAATATCACGGGTAGCCAACGCTATGTCCTGATAGC
GGTCCGCCACACCCAGCCGGCCACAGTCGATGAATCCAGAAAAGCGGCCATTTTCCACCATGATATTCGG
CAAGCAGGCATCGCCATGGGTCACGACGAGATCCTCGCCGTCGGGCATGCTCGCCTTGAGCCTGGCGAAC
AGTTCGGCTGGCGCGAGCCCCTGATGCTCTTCGTCCAGATCATCCTGATCGACAAGACCGGCTTCCATCC
GAGTACGTGCTCGCTCGATGCGATGTTTCGCTTGGTGGTCGAATGGGCAGGTAGCCGGATCAAGCGTATG
CAGCCGCCGCATTGCATCAGCCATGATGGATACTTTCTCGGCAGGAGCAAGGTGAGATGACAGGAGATCC
TGCCCCGGCACTTCGCCCAATAGCAGCCAGTCCCTTCCCGCTTCAGTGACAACGTCGAGCACAGCTGCGC
AAGGAACGCCCGTCGTGGCCAGCCACGATAGCCGCGCTGCCTCGTCTTGCAGTTCATTCAGGGCACCGGA
CAGGTCGGTCTTGACAAAAAGAACCGGGCGCCCCTGCGCTGACAGCCGGAACACGGCGGCATCAGAGCAG
CCGATTGTCTGTTGTGCCCAGTCATAGCCGAATAGCCTCTCCACCCAAGCGGCCGGAGAACCTGCGTGCA
ATCCATCTTGTTCAATCATGCGAAACGATCCTCATCCTGTCTCTTGATCGATCTTTGCAAAAGCCTAGGC
CTCCAAAAAAGCCTCCTCACTACTTCTGGAATAGCTCAGAGGCCGAGGCGGCCTCGGCCTCTGCATAAAT
Features (pLannotate 1.2.2; 14 found; start..end, strand, type, name):
    273..377     -  promoter       AmpR promoter: bla
    404..832     +  rep_origin     f1 ori (sequence partly withheld): f1 bacteriophage origin of replication; arrow indicates direction of (+) strand synthesis
    866..987     -  polyA_signal   SV40 poly(A) signal: SV40 polyadenylation signal
   1010..1094    -  CDS            large T antigen (fragment): large T antigen from SV40 (simian virus 40)
   1120..4443    -  CDS            MYO1E: MYO1E_HUMAN - Also known as MYO1C. Experimental evidence at protein level: Swiss-Prot protein existence level 1. Myosins are actin-based motor molecules with ATPase activity. Unconventional myosins serve in intracellular movements. Their highly divergent tails bind to membranous compartments, which are then moved relative to actin filaments. Binds to membranes containing anionic phospholipids via its tail domain. Required for normal morphology of the glomerular basement membrane, normal development of foot processes by kidney podocytes and normal kidney function. In dendritic cells, may contro
   4459..5175    -  CDS            mEmerald: mEmerald is a basic (constitutively fluorescent) green fluorescent protein published in 1998, derived from Aequorea victoria. It is reported to be a very rapidly-maturing monomer with moderate acid sensitivity.
   5220..5423    -  promoter       CMV promoter: human cytomegalovirus (CMV) immediate early promoter
   5424..5727    -  enhancer       CMV enhancer: human cytomegalovirus immediate early enhancer
   5902..6490    -  rep_origin     ori: high-copy-number ColE1/pMB1/pBR322/pUC origin of replication
   6712..6728    +  polyA_signal   bGH poly(A) signal (fragment): bovine growth hormone polyadenylation signal
   6819..6866    -  polyA_signal   HSV TK poly(A) signal: herpes simplex virus thymidine kinase polyadenylation signal (Cole and Stacy, 1985)
   6925..7077    -  CDS            ble (fragment): BLE_KLEPN - Experimental evidence at protein level: Swiss-Prot protein existence level 1. Binding protein with a strong affinity to the bleomycin family of antibiotics. Binds to CL990; an antimitotic-antibiotic compound. From Klebsiella pneumoniae.
   7098..7892    -  CDS            NeoR/KanR: aminoglycoside phosphotransferase from Tn5; aph(3')-II (or nptII); confers resistance to neomycin, kanamycin, and G418 (Geneticin®)
   7927..271     -  promoter       SV40 promoter (across the origin): SV40 enhancer and early promoter
