[The description below was written by a language model from this plasmid's Addgene catalogue record and pLannotate feature annotations shown in this document.]
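Description:
mEmerald-myo1e is a mammalian expression plasmid built on the mEmerald-C1 backbone, a C1-type fluorescent protein fusion vector, and it encodes human myosin 1e (MYO1E) tagged at its N terminus with the green fluorescent protein mEmerald. The catalogue lists a total size of about 8.0 kb, which agrees closely with the 8,013 nt sequenced record. In bacteria the plasmid replicates at high copy from a ColE1/pUC-type origin and is selected with kanamycin. An f1 origin is also present, a common backbone element that permits single-stranded DNA production.

The expression cassette consists of the human cytomegalovirus immediate early enhancer and promoter driving the mEmerald coding sequence, followed a short distance downstream by the full-length MYO1E open reading frame and terminated by an SV40 polyadenylation signal. mEmerald is a rapidly maturing monomeric derivative of Aequorea victoria GFP, so the fusion gives constitutive green labelling of the myosin. A single Tn5 NeoR/KanR gene serves as a dual marker: an upstream bacterial (bla-type) promoter gives kanamycin resistance in E. coli, while the SV40 enhancer/early promoter and HSV TK polyadenylation signal allow G418 selection of transfected mammalian cells. Short annotated fragments of ble, bGH poly(A) and SV40 large T antigen appear to be backbone remnants rather than functional elements. The restriction sites used for cloning are not recorded.

MYO1E is an unconventional class I myosin, an actin-based motor whose tail binds membranes containing anionic phospholipids. The construct is intended for visualising its localisation and dynamics in live or fixed cells, and the associated publication concerns the role of myosin-I in membrane-cytoskeleton crosstalk and adhesion turnover during phagocytosis.
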