Addgene plasmid #249264: mEmerald-myo1e
Purpose: Fluorescently tagged myosin 1e
Depositing lab: Mira Krendel. Depositing organization: SUNY Upstate Medical University. Publication: Membrane-cytoskeletal crosstalk mediated by myosin-I regulates adhesion turnover during phagocytosis. Barger SR, Reilly NS, Shutova MS, Li Q, Maiuri P, Heddleston JM, Mooseker MS, Flavell RA, Svitkina T, Oakes PW, Krendel M, Gauthier NC. Nat Commun. 2019 Mar 19;10(1):1249. doi: 10.1038/s41467-019-09104-1. PubMed 30890704.
Backbone
  Vector backbone: mEmerald-C1
  Backbone manufacturer: Michael Davidson (Addgene #53975)
  Backbone size w/o insert (bp): 4750
  Total vector size (bp): 7983
  Vector type: Mammalian Expression
  Selectable markers: Neomycin (select with G418)
Growth in bacteria
  Bacterial resistance: Kanamycin, 50 μg/mL
  Growth temperature: 37°C
  Growth strain: DH5alpha
  Copy number: High Copy
Gene/Insert
  Gene/Insert name: Myo1e
  Species: H. sapiens (human)
  Entrez Gene: MYO1E (a.k.a. FSGS6, HuncM-IC, MYO1C)
  Promoter: CMV
  Tag / fusion protein: mEmerald (N terminal on insert)
  Cloning method: Restriction Enzyme; 5′ cloning site unknown (unknown if destroyed); 3′ cloning site unknown (unknown if destroyed)
  Sequencing primers: 5′ CMV-forward; 3′ M13
Terms and licenses: Academic/Nonprofit Terms; Industry Terms: Not Available to Industry
How to cite: mEmerald-myo1e was a gift from Mira Krendel (Addgene plasmid # 249264 ; http://n2t.net/addgene:249264 ; RRID:Addgene_249264)
